Addgene plasmid #239630: pXYB151
Purpose: Expression vector of AT3G20840
Depositing lab: Xiaohan Yang. Depositing organization: Oak Ridge National Laboratory. Publication: A split ribozyme system for in vivo plant RNA imaging and genetic engineering. Liu Y, Rajput R, Islam MT, Valle ID, Yao T, Agrawal R, Boone BA, Eckert CA, Abraham PE, Chen JG, Tuskan GA, Yang X. Plant Biotechnol J. 2025 May;23(5):1640-1649. doi: 10.1111/pbi.14612. Epub 2025 Feb 7. PubMed 39919021.
Backbone
  Vector backbone: pCAMBIA
  Vector type: Plant Expression, Synthetic Biology
Growth in bacteria
  Bacterial resistance: Kanamycin, 50 μg/mL
  Growth temperature: 37°C
  Growth strain: DH5alpha
  Copy number: High Copy
Gene/Insert
  Gene/Insert name: coding sequence of AT3G20840
Terms and licenses: Academic/Nonprofit Terms; Industry Terms: Not Available to Industry
How to cite: pXYB151 was a gift from Xiaohan Yang (Addgene plasmid # 239630 ; http://n2t.net/addgene:239630 ; RRID:Addgene_239630)
