[The description below was written by a language model from this plasmid's Addgene catalogue record and pLannotate feature annotations shown in this document.]
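Description:
pXYB151 is a pCAMBIA-based binary vector of about 11.6 kb for plant expression of the coding sequence of Arabidopsis thaliana locus AT3G20840, which the feature table annotates as PLT1 (PLETHORA 1, also called AIL3). The backbone carries two replication systems. A high-copy ColE1/pUC-type origin with the pBR322 bom region supports propagation in E. coli. The pVS1 oriV, with its RepA replication protein and StaA stability protein, maintains the plasmid in Agrobacterium. Bacterial selection relies on an aphA-3 type kanamycin resistance gene located outside the T-DNA.

Between the nopaline-type left and right border repeats lie two plant expression units. Next to the left border, an enhanced CaMV 35S promoter with a duplicated enhancer drives an nptII (NeoR/KanR) gene ending at the CaMV poly(A) signal, which allows kanamycin-type selection of transformed plant cells. This gene is annotated as a fragment, so the match to the reference is not full length. Toward the right border, a standard CaMV 35S promoter drives the PLT1 coding sequence, which is terminated by the NOS terminator for strong constitutive expression. No epitope tag or reporter fusion is annotated on the insert. Remnants of the pUC-derived lac promoter/operator, multiple cloning site and lacZα flank the cassette as leftovers of the original pCAMBIA cloning region.

The recorded purpose is simply expression of AT3G20840. The plasmid was deposited with work on a split ribozyme system for plant RNA imaging and genetic engineering, but the record does not state its specific role in that system.
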