Features (pLannotate 1.2.2; 22 found; start..end, strand, type, name):
      4..158     +  CDS            lacZα (fragment): LacZα fragment of β-galactosidase; lacZ fragment
    224..248     +  misc_feature   RB T-DNA repeat: right border repeat from nopaline C58 T-DNA
    588..989     +  CDS            Y4CG_SINFN (fragment): Protein inferred from homology: Swiss-Prot protein existence level 3. From Sinorhizobium fredii (strain NBRC 101917 / NGR234).
   1549..2178    +  CDS            pVS1 StaA: stability protein from the Pseudomonas plasmid pVS1 (Heeb et al., 2000)
   2607..3680    +  CDS            pVS1 RepA: replication protein from the Pseudomonas plasmid pVS1 (Heeb et al., 2000)
   3746..3940    +  rep_origin     pVS1 oriV: origin of replication for the Pseudomonas plasmid pVS1 (Heeb et al., 2000)
   4143..4182    +  CDS            rop (fragment): Rop protein, which maintains plasmids at low copy number; rop
   4284..4424    +  misc_feature   bom: basis of mobility region from pBR322
   4610..5198    -  rep_origin     ori: high-copy-number ColE1/pMB1/pBR322/pUC origin of replication
   5285..6079    -  CDS            KanR: aminoglycoside phosphotransferase; aphA-3; confers resistance to kanamycin
   6504..6528    +  misc_feature   LB T-DNA repeat: left border repeat from nopaline C58 T-DNA
   6606..6780    -  polyA_signal   CaMV poly(A) signal: cauliflower mosaic virus polyadenylation signal
   6837..7629    -  CDS            NeoR/KanR (fragment): aminoglycoside phosphotransferase from Tn5; aph(3')-II (or nptII); confers resistance to neomycin, kanamycin, and G418 (Geneticin®)
   7697..8373    -  promoter       CaMV 35S promoter (enhanced): cauliflower mosaic virus 35S promoter with a duplicated enhancer region
   8463..8551    +  CDS            lacI (fragment): lac repressor; lacI; The lac repressor binds to the lac operator to inhibit transcription in E. coli. This inhibition can be relieved by adding lactose or isopropyl-β-D-thiogalactopyranoside (IPTG).
   8564..8585    +  protein_bind   CAP binding site: CAP binding activates transcription in the presence of cAMP. E. coli catabolite activator protein
   8600..8630    +  promoter       lac promoter: promoter for the E. coli lac operon
   8634..8656    +  protein_bind   lac operator (fragment): The lac repressor binds to the lac operator to inhibit transcription in E. coli. This inhibition can be relieved by adding lactose or isopropyl-β-D-thiogalactopyranoside (IPTG). lac repressor encoded by lacI
   8687..8712    +  misc_feature   MCS (fragment): pUC18/19 multiple cloning site
   8793..9134    +  promoter       CaMV 35S promoter: strong constitutive promoter from cauliflower mosaic virus
   9245..10966   +  CDS            PLT1: PLET1_ARATH - Also known as AIL3 From Arabidopsis thaliana (Mouse-ear cress).
  11299..11551   +  terminator     NOS terminator: nopaline synthase terminator and poly(A) signal
>Addgene plasmid #239630 | pXYB151 | addgene full sequence | sequence record 477061 | Addgene NGS Result
TGGCACTGGCCGTCGTTTTACAACGTCGTGACTGGGAAAACCCTGGCGTTACCCAACTTAATCGCCTTGC
AGCACATCCCCCTTTCGCCAGCTGGCGTAATAGCGAAGAGGCCCGCACCGATCGCCCTTCCCAACAGTTG
CGCAGCCTGAATGGCGAATGCTAGAGCAGCTTGAGCTTGGATCAGATTGTCGTTTCCCGCCTTCAGTTTA
AACTATCAGTGTTTGACAGGATATATTGGCGGGTAAACCTAAGAGAAAAGAGCGTTTATTAGAATAATCG
GATATTTAAAAGGGCGTGAAAAGGTTTATCCGTTCGTCCATTTGTATGTGCATGCCAACCACAGGGTTCC
CCTCGGGATCAAAGTACTTTGATCCAACCCCTCCGCTGCTATAGTGCAGTCGGCTTCTGACGTTCAGTGC
AGCCGTCTTCTGAAAACGACATGTCGCACAAGTCCTAAGTTACGCGACAGGCTGCCGCCCTGCCCTTTTC
CTGGCGTTTTCTTGTCGCGTGTTTTAGTCGCATAAAGTAGAATACTTGCGACTAGAACCGGAGACATTAC
GCCATGAACAAGAGCGCCGCCGCTGGCCTGCTGGGCTATGCCCGCGTCAGCACCGACGACCAGGACTTGA
CCAACCAACGGGCCGAACTGCACGCGGCCGGCTGCACCAAGCTGTTTTCCGAGAAGATCACCGGCACCAG
GCGCGACCGCCCGGAGCTGGCCAGGATGCTTGACCACCTACGCCCTGGCGACGTTGTGACAGTGACCAGG
CTAGACCGCCTGGCCCGCAGCACCCGCGACCTACTGGACATTGCCGAGCGCATCCAGGAGGCCGGCGCGG
GCCTGCGTAGCCTGGCAGAGCCGTGGGCCGACACCACCACGCCGGCCGGCCGCATGGTGTTGACCGTGTT
CGCCGGCATTGCCGAGTTCGAGCGTTCCCTAATCATCGACCGCACCCGGAGCGGGCGCGAGGCCGCCAAG
GCCCGAGGCGTGAAGTTTGGCCCCCGCCCTACCCTCACCCCGGCACAGATCGCGCACGCCCGCGAGCTGA
TCGACCAGGAAGGCCGCACCGTGAAAGAGGCGGCTGCACTGCTTGGCGTGCATCGCTCGACCCTGTACCG
CGCACTTGAGCGCAGCGAGGAAGTGACGCCCACCGAGGCCAGGCGGCGCGGTGCCTTCCGTGAGGACGCA
TTGACCGAGGCCGACGCCCTGGCGGCCGCCGAGAATGAACGCCAAGAGGAACAAGCATGAAACCGCACCA
GGACGGCCAGGACGAACCGTTTTTCATTACCGAAGAGATCGAGGCGGAGATGATCGCGGCCGGGTACGTG
TTCGAGCCGCCCGCGCACGGCTCAACCGTGCGGCTGCATGAAATCCTGGCCGGTTTGTCTGATGCCAAGC
TGGCGGCCTGGCCGGCCAGCTTGGCCGCTGAAGAAACCGAGCGCCGCCGTCTAAAAAGGTGATGTGTATT
TGAGTAAAACAGCTTGCGTCATGCGGTCGCTGCGTATATGATGCGATGAGTAAATAAACAAATACGCAAG
GGGAACGCATGAAGGTTATCGCTGTACTTAACCAGAAAGGCGGGTCAGGCAAGACGACCATCGCAACCCA
TCTAGCCCGCGCCCTGCAACTCGCCGGGGCCGATGTTCTGTTAGTCGATTCCGATCCCCAGGGCAGTGCC
CGCGATTGGGCGGCCGTGCGGGAAGATCAACCGCTAACCGTTGTCGGCATCGACCGCCCGACGATTGACC
GCGACGTGAAGGCCATCGGCCGGCGCGACTTCGTAGTGATCGACGGAGCGCCCCAGGCGGCGGACTTGGC
TGTGTCCGCGATCAAGGCAGCCGACTTCGTGCTGATTCCGGTGCAGCCAAGCCCTTACGACATATGGGCC
ACCGCCGACCTGGTGGAGCTGGTTAAGCAGCGCATTGAGGTCACGGATGGAAGGCTACAAGCGGCCTTTG
TCGTGTCGCGGGCGATCAAAGGCACGCGCATCGGCGGTGAGGTTGCCGAGGCGCTGGCCGGGTACGAGCT
GCCCATTCTTGAGTCCCGTATCACGCAGCGCGTGAGCTACCCAGGCACTGCCGCCGCCGGCACAACCGTT
CTTGAATCAGAACCCGAGGGCGACGCTGCCCGCGAGGTCCAGGCGCTGGCCGCTGAAATTAAATCAAAAC
TCATTTGAGTTAATGAGGTAAAGAGAAAATGAGCAAAAGCACAAACACGCTAAGTGCCGGCCGTCCGAGC
GCACGCAGCAGCAAGGCTGCAACGTTGGCCAGCCTGGCAGACACGCCAGCCATGAAGCGGGTCAACTTTC
AGTTGCCGGCGGAGGATCACACCAAGCTGAAGATGTACGCGGTACGCCAAGGCAAGACCATTACCGAGCT
GCTATCTGAATACATCGCGCAGCTACCAGAGTAAATGAGCAAATGAATAAATGAGTAGATGAATTTTAGC
GGCTAAAGGAGGCGGCATGGAAAATCAAGAACAACCAGGCACCGACGCCGTGGAATGCCCCATGTGTGGA
GGAACGGGCGGTTGGCCAGGCGTAAGCGGCTGGGTTGCCTGCCGGCCCTGCAATGGCACTGGAACCCCCA
AGCCCGAGGAATCGGCGTGAGCGGTCGCAAACCATCCGGCCCGGTACAAATCGGCGCGGCGCTGGGTGAT
GACCTGGTGGAGAAGTTGAAGGCCGCGCAGGCCGCCCAGCGGCAACGCATCGAGGCAGAAGCACGCCCCG
GTGAATCGTGGCAAGCGGCCGCTGATCGAATCCGCAAAGAATCCCGGCAACCGCCGGCAGCCGGTGCGCC
GTCGATTAGGAAGCCGCCCAAGGGCGACGAGCAACCAGATTTTTTCGTTCCGATGCTCTATGACGTGGGC
ACCCGCGATAGTCGCAGCATCATGGACGTGGCCGTTTTCCGTCTGTCGAAGCGTGACCGACGAGCTGGCG
AGGTGATCCGCTACGAGCTTCCAGACGGGCACGTAGAGGTTTCCGCAGGGCCGGCCGGCATGGCCAGTGT
GTGGGATTACGACCTGGTACTGATGGCGGTTTCCCATCTAACCGAATCCATGAACCGATACCGGGAAGGG
AAGGGAGACAAGCCCGGCCGCGTGTTCCGTCCACACGTTGCGGACGTACTCAAGTTCTGCCGGCGAGCCG
ATGGCGGAAAGCAGAAAGACGACCTGGTAGAAACCTGCATTCGGTTAAACACCACGCACGTTGCCATGCA
GCGTACGAAGAAGGCCAAGAACGGCCGCCTGGTGACGGTATCCGAGGGTGAAGCCTTGATTAGCCGCTAC
AAGATCGTAAAGAGCGAAACCGGGCGGCCGGAGTACATCGAGATCGAGCTAGCTGATTGGATGTACCGCG
AGATCACAGAAGGCAAGAACCCGGACGTGCTGACGGTTCACCCCGATTACTTTTTGATCGATCCCGGCAT
CGGCCGTTTTCTCTACCGCCTGGCACGCCGCGCCGCAGGCAAGGCAGAAGCCAGATGGTTGTTCAAGACG
ATCTACGAACGCAGTGGCAGCGCCGGAGAGTTCAAGAAGTTCTGTTTCACCGTGCGCAAGCTGATCGGGT
CAAATGACCTGCCGGAGTACGATTTGAAGGAGGAGGCGGGGCAGGCTGGCCCGATCCTAGTCATGCGCTA
CCGCAACCTGATCGAGGGCGAAGCATCCGCCGGTTCCTAATGTACGGAGCAGATGCTAGGGCAAATTGCC
CTAGCAGGGGAAAAAGGTCGAAAAGGCCTCTTTCCTGTGGATAGCACGTACATTGGGAACCCAAAGCCGT
ACATTGGGAACCGGAACCCGTACATTGGGAACCCAAAGCCGTACATTGGGAACCGGTCACACATGTAAGT
GACTGATATAAAAGAGAAAAAAGGCGATTTTTCCGCCTAAAACTCTTTAAAACTTATTAAAACTCTTAAA
ACCCGCCTGGCCTGTGCATAACTGTCTGGCCAGCGCACAGCCCAAGAGCTGCAAAAAGCGCCTACCCTTC
GGTCGCTGCGCTCCCTACGCCCCGCCGCTTCGCGTCGGCCTATCGCGGCCGCTGGCCGCTCAAAAATGGC
TGGCCTACGGCCAGGCAATCTACCAGGGCGCGGACAAGCCGCGCCGTCGCCACTCGACCGCCGGCGCCCA
CATCAAGGCACCCTGCCTCGCGCGTTTCGGTGATGACGGTGAAAACCTCTGACACATGCAGCTCCCGGAA
ACGGTCACAGCTTGTCTGTAAGCGGATGCCGGGAGCAGACAAGCCCGTCAGGGCGCGTCAGCGGGTGTTG
GCGGGTGTCGGGGCGCAGCCATGACCCAGTCACGTAGCGATAGCGGAGTGTATACTGGCTTAACTATGCG
GCATCAGAGCAGATTGTACTGAGAGTGCACCATATGCGGTGTGAAATACCGCACAGATGCGTAAGGAGAA
AATACCGCATCAGGCCCTCTTCCGCTTCCTCGCTCACTGACTCGCTGCGCTCGGTCGTTCGGCTGCGGCG
AGCGGTATCAGCTCACTCAAAGGCGGTAATACGGTTATCCACAGAATCAGGGGATAACGCAGGAAAGAAC
ATGTGAGCAAAAGGCCAGCAAAAGGCCAGGAACCGTAAAAAGGCCGCGTTGCTGGCGTTTTTCCATAGGC
TCCGCCCCCCTGACGAGCATCACAAAAATCGACGCTCAAGTCAGAGGTGGCGAAACCCGACAGGACTATA
AAGATACCAGGCGTTTCCCCCTGGAAGCTCCCTCGTGCGCTCTCCTGTTCCGACCCTGCCGCTTACCGGA
TACCTGTCCGCCTTTCTCCCTTCGGGAAGCGTGGCGCTTTCTCATAGCTCACGCTGTAGGTATCTCAGTT
CGGTGTAGGTCGTTCGCTCCAAGCTGGGCTGTGTGCACGAACCCCCCGTTCAGCCCGACCGCTGCGCCTT
ATCCGGTAACTATCGTCTTGAGTCCAACCCGGTAAGACACGACTTATCGCCACTGGCAGCAGCCACTGGT
AACAGGATTAGCAGAGCGAGGTATGTAGGCGGTGCTACAGAGTTCTTGAAGTGGTGGCCTAACTACGGCT
ACACTAGAAGGACAGTATTTGGTATCTGCGCTCTGCTGAAGCCAGTTACCTTCGGAAAAAGAGTTGGTAG
CTCTTGATCCGGCAAACAAACCACCGCTGGTAGCGGTGGTTTTTTTGTTTGCAAGCAGCAGATTACGCGC
AGAAAAAAAGGATCTCAAGAAGATCCTTTGATCTTTTCTACGGGGTCTGACGCTCAGTGGAACGAAAACT
CACGTTAAGGGATTTTGGTCATGCATTCTAGGTACTAAAACAATTCATCCAGTAAAATATAATATTTTAT
TTTCTCCCAATCAGGCTTGATCCCCAGTAAGTCAAAAAATAGCTCGACATACTGTTCTTCCCCGATATCC
TCCCTGATCGACCGGACGCAGAAGGCAATGTCATACCACTTGTCCGCCCTGCCGCTTCTCCCAAGATCAA
TAAAGCCACTTACTTTGCCATCTTTCACAAAGATGTTGCTGTCTCCCAGGTCGCCGTGGGAAAAGACAAG
TTCCTCTTCGGGCTTTTCCGTCTTTAAAAAATCATACAGCTCGCGCGGATCTTTAAATGGAGTGTCTTCT
TCCCAGTTTTCGCAATCCACATCGGCCAGATCGTTATTCAGTAAGTAATCCAATTCGGCTAAGCGGCTGT
CTAAGCTATTCGTATAGGGACAATCCGATATGTCGATGGAGTGAAAGAGCCTGATGCACTCCGCATACAG
CTCGATAATCTTTTCAGGGCTTTGTTCATCTTCATACTCTTCCGAGCAAAGGACGCCATCGGCCTCACTC
ATGAGCAGATTGCTCCAGCCATCATGCCGTTCAAAGTGCAGGACCTTTGGAACAGGCAGCTTTCCTTCCA
GCCATAGCATCATGTCCTTTTCCCGTTCCACATCATAGGTGGTCCCTTTATACCGGCTGTCCGTCATTTT
TAAATATAGGTTTTCATTTTCTCCCACCAGCTTATATACCTTAGCAGGAGACATTCCTTCCGTATCTTTT
ACGCAGCGGTATTTTTCGATCAGTTTTTTCAATTCCGGTGATATTCTCATTTTAGCCATTTATTATTTCC
TTCCTCTTTTCTACAGTATTTAAAGATACCCCAAGAAGCTAATTATAACAAGACGAACTCCAATTCACTG
TTCCTTGCATTCTAAAACCTTAAATACCAGAAAACAGCTTTTTCAAAGTTGTTTTCAAAGTTGGCGTATA
ACATAGTATCGACGGAGCCGATTTTGAAACCGCGGTGATCACAGGCAGCAACGCTCTGTCATCGTTACAA
TCAACATGCTACCCTCCGCGAGATCATCCGTGTTTCAAACCCGGCAGCTTAGTTGCCGTTCTTCCGAATA
GCATCGGTAACATGAGCAAAGTCTGCCGCCTTACAACGGCTCTCCCGCTGACGCCGTCCCGGACTGATGG
GCTGCCTGTATCGAGTGGTGATTTTGTGCCGAGCTGCCGGTCGGGGAGCTGTTGGCTGGCTGGTGGCAGG
ATATATTGTGGTGTAAACAAATTGACGCTTAGACAACTTAATAACACATTGCGGACGTTTTTAATGTACT
GAATTAACGCCGAATTAATTCGGGGGATCTGGATTTTAGTACTGGATTTTGGTTTTAGGAATTAGAAATT
TTATTGATAGAAGTATTTTACAAATACAAATACATACTAAGGGTTTCTTATATGCTCAACACATGAGCGA
AACCCTATAGGAACCCTAATTCCCTTATCTGGGAACTACTCACACATTATTATGGAGAAACTCGAGCTTG
TCGATCGACTCTAGCTAGAGGATCGATCCGAACCCCAGAGTCCCGCTCAGAAGAACTCGTCAAGAAGGCG
ATAGAAGGCGATGCGCTGCGAATCGGGAGCGGCGATACCGTAAAGCACGAGGAAGCGGTCAGCCCATTCG
CCGCCAAGTTCTTCAGCAATATCACGGGTAGCCAACGCTATGTCCTGATAGCGGTCCGCCACACCCAGCC
GGCCACAGTCGATGAATCCAGAAAAGCGGCCATTTTCCACCATGATATTCGGCAAGCAGGCATCGCCATG
TGTCACGACGAGATCCTCGCCGTCGGGCATGCGCGCCTTGAGCCTGGCGAACAGTTCGGCTGGCGCGAGC
CCCTGATGTTCTTCGTCCAGATCATCCTGATCGACAAGACCGGCTTCCATCCGAGTACGTGCTCGCTCGA
TGCGATGTTTCGCTTGGTGGTCGAATGGGCAGGTAGCCGGATCAAGCGTATGCAGCCGCCGCATTGCATC
AGCCATGATGGATACTTTCTCGGCAGGAGCAAGGTGAGATGACAGGAGATCCTGCCCCGGCACTTCGCCC
AATAGCAGCCAGTCCCTTCCCGCTTCAGTGACAACGTCGAGCACAGCTGCGCAAGGAACGCCCGTCGTGG
CCAGCCACGATAGCCGCGCTGCCTCGTCCTGGAGTTCATTCAGGGCACCGGACAGGTCGGTCTTGACAAA
AAGAACCGGGCGCCCCTGCGCTGACAGCCGAAACACGGCGGCATCAGAGCAGCCGATTGTCTGTTGTGCC
CAGTCATAGCCGAATAGCCTCTCCACCCAAGCGGCCGGAGAACCTGCGTGCAATCCATCTTGTTCAATCC
CCATGGTCGATCGACAGATCTGCGAAAGCTCGAGAGAGATAGATTTGTAGAGAGAGACTGGTGATTTCAG
CGTGTCCTCTCCAAATGAAATGAACTTCCTTATATAGAGGAAGGGTCTTGCGAAGGATAGTGGGATTGTG
CGTCATCCCTTACGTCAGTGGAGATATCACATCAATCCACTTGCTTTGAAGACGTGGTTGGAACGTCTTC
TTTTTCCACGATGCTCCTCGTGGGTGGGGGTCCATCTTTGGGACCACTGTCGGCAGAGGCATCTTGAACG
ATAGCCTTTCCTTTATCGCAATGATGGCATTTGTAGGTGCCACCTTCCTTTTCTACTGTCCTTTTGATGA
AGTGACAGATAGCTGGGCAATGGAATCCGAGGAGGTTTCCCGATATTACCCTTTGTTGAAAAGTCTCAAT
AGCCCTTTGGTCTTCTGAGACTGTATCTTTGATATTCTTGGAGTAGACGAGAGTGTCGTGCTCCACCATG
TTCACATCAATCCACTTGCTTTGAAGACGTGGTTGGAACGTCTTCTTTTTCCACGATGCTCCTCGTGGGT
GGGGGTCCATCTTTGGGACCACTGTCGGCAGAGGCATCTTGAACGATAGCCTTTCCTTTATCGCAATGAT
GGCATTTGTAGGTGCCACCTTCCTTTTCTACTGTCCTTTTGATGAAGTGACAGATAGCTGGGCAATGGAA
TCCGAGGAGGTTTCCCGATATTACCCTTTGTTGAAAAGTCTCAATAGCCCTTTGGTCTTCTGAGACTGTA
TCTTTGATATTCTTGGAGTAGACGAGAGTGTCGTGCTCCACCATGTTGGCAAGCTGCTCTAGCCAATACG
CAAACCGCCTCTCCCCGCGCGTTGGCCGATTCATTAATGCAGCTGGCACGACAGGTTTCCCGACTGGAAA
GCGGGCAGTGAGCGCAACGCAATTAATGTGAGTTAGCTCACTCATTAGGCACCCCAGGCTTTACACTTTA
TGCTTCCGGCTCGTATGTTGTGTGGAATTGTGAGCGGATAACAATTTCACACAGGAAACAGCTATGACAT
GATTACGAATTCGAGCTCGGTACCCGGGGATCGGCGCGCGCGGCCGCACAGAGATTTAAATAGCTCCGGT
GACGGACGGCGCGACTAGTTTTACGTACGTTAATTAACCCGGTGAGACTTTTCAACAAAGGGTAATATCC
GGAAACCTCCTCGGATTCCATTGCCCAGCTATCTGTCACTTTATTGTGAAGATAGTGGAAAAGGAAGGTG
GCTCCTACAAATGCCATCATTGCGATAAAGGAAAGGCCATCGTTGAAGATGCCTCTGCCGACAGTGGTCC
CAAAGATGGACCCCCACCCACGAGGAGCATCGTGGAAAAAGAAGACGTTCCAACCACGTCTTCAAAGCAA
GTGGATTGATGTGATATCTCCACTGACGTAAGGGATGACGCACAATCCCACTATCCTTCGCAAGACCCTT
CCTCTATATAAGGAAGTTCATTTCATTTGGAGAGAACACGGGGGACTTTAATTAAGAGCTTGGTATATTG
ATCATACCAAAGTGGTAGTGATTTATTGATTAACCCAAACACAAAATAAACAGATTTGACTCAAAAAGAA
GAAAATGAATTCTAACAACTGGCTTGGCTTTCCTCTTTCACCGAACAACTCTTCTTTGCCTCCTCATGAA
TACAACCTTGGCTTGGTCAGCGACCATATGGACAACCCTTTTCAAACACAAGAGTGGAATATGATCAATC
CACACGGTGGAGGAGGAGATGAAGGAGGAGAGGTTCCAAAAGTGGCCGATTTTCTCGGTGTGAGCAAACC
GGACGAAAACCAATCCAACCACCTAGTAGCTTACAACGACTCAGACTACTACTTCCATACCAATAGCTTG
ATGCCTAGCGTCCAATCAAACGATGTCGTTGTAGCAGCTTGTGACTCCAATACTCCTAACAACAGTAGCT
ATCATGAGCTTCAAGAGAGTGCTCACAATCTACAGTCACTTACTTTGTCCATGGGGACCACCGCTGGTAA
TAATGTTGTAGACAAAGCTTCACCATCCGAGACCACCGGGGATAACGCTAGCGGTGGAGCACTAGCCGTT
GTTGAGACGGCCACGCCAAGACGTGCATTGGACACTTTCGGACAACGAACCTCGATCTATCGTGGTGTCA
CAAGACATCGATGGACTGGTCGATATGAGGCTCATCTATGGGATAATAGTTGTAGAAGGGAAGGCCAGTC
TAGGAAAGGAAGACAAGTTTACTTGGGTGGATATGACAAAGAAGATAAAGCAGCAAGATCATATGATCTA
GCTGCACTTAAGTACTGGGGTCCTTCAACTACTACTAATTTCCCCATTACAAACTACGAGAAAGAAGTAG
AGGAAATGAAGCACATGACGAGACAAGAGTTCGTGGCTGCCATTAGAAGGAAAAGTAGTGGATTTTCGAG
AGGCGCTTCGATGTATCGAGGAGTTACAAGGCATCACCAACATGGAAGATGGCAAGCAAGGATCGGCCGA
GTCGCCGGAAACAAAGACCTCTACTTGGGAACTTTTAGCACTGAGGAAGAAGCAGCAGAAGCTTACGATA
TAGCTGCAATAAAGTTTAGAGGACTTAATGCAGTGACCAACTTCGAGATCAACCGGTACGACGTGAAAGC
CATTCTAGAGAGTAGCACTCTTCCCATCGGAGGAGGCGCAGCTAAACGGCTCAAAGAAGCTCAAGCTCTT
GAGTCTTCAAGGAAACGCGAGGCGGAGATGATAGCCCTTGGTTCAAGTTTCCAGTACGGTGGTGGCTCGA
GCACAGGCTCTGGCTCCACCTCATCAAGACTTCAGCTTCAACCTTACCCTCTAAGCATTCAACAACCATT
AGAGCCTTTTCTATCTCTTCAGAACAATGACATCTCTCATTACAACAACAACAATGCTCACGATTCCTCC
TCTTTTAATCACCATAGCTATATCCAGACACAACTTCATCTCCACCAACAGACCAACAATTACTTGCAGC
AACAGTCGAGCCAGAACTCTCAGCAGCTCTACAATGCGTATCTTCATAGCAATCCGGCTCTGCTTCATGG
ACTTGTCTCTACCTCTATCGTTGACAACAATAATAACAATGGAGGCTCTAGTGGGAGCTACAACACTGCA
GCATTTCTTGGGAACCACGGTATTGGTATTGGGTCCAGCTCGACTGTTGGATCGACCGAGGAGTTTCCAA
CCGTTAAAACAGATTACGATATGCCTTCCAGTGATGGAACCGGAGGGTATAGTGGTTGGACCAGTGAGTC
TGTTCAGGGGTCAAACCCTGGTGGTGTTTTCACTATGTGGAATGAGTAAACAAGGATCTCTTTCTTGCGG
CACAAGGAATGGGTCTGAATAGTAACTATTTTAATCTCTACTCTCAATTTTTATTTCTTTCTTGTCTTGG
AAGTAATAGGATCAATTTAGAGGGGGCCTTTTGGTAGAAGAATTTAGGTGACGCAAGGAGTTCTTTCTAT
ATTTACGGCGAAGGTATTCTCAGACTGGTTAAATGGTTCTTGAGGGTTAGGGTTTTATGGGTACTCAATT
AAGTTTGTGTACCCAAATTTTGTTTACAGCTAACCCTTTTGACTAATTTCCAAATTTGTAATTCGTTTAT
AAAGATGTTTTCTCTAGCTCTTGAGCTCGATCGTTCAAACATTTGGCAATAAAGTTTCTTAAGATTGAAT
CCTGTTGCCGGTCTTGCGATGATTATCATATAATTTCTGTTGAATTACGTTAAGCATGTAATAATTAACA
TGTAATGCATGACGTTATTTATGAGATGGGTTTTTATGATTAGAGTCCCGCAATTATACATTTAATACGC
GATAGAAAACAAAATATAGCGCGCAAACTAGGATAAATTATCGCGCGCGGTGTCATCTATGTTACTAGAT
CAGTG
